Addgene plasmid #196794: pGG-PIP56
Purpose: Contains PR1 promoter
Depositing lab: Marc Somssich. Depositing organization: University of Melbourne. Publication: Resolving spatially distinct phytohormone response zones in Arabidopsis thaliana roots colonized by Fusarium oxysporum. Calabria J, Wang L, Rast-Somssich MI, Chen HW, Watt M, Persson S, Andersen TG, Idnurm A, Somssich M. J Exp Bot. 2025 Jan 17:erae516. doi: 10.1093/jxb/erae516. PubMed 39823275.
Backbone
  Vector backbone: pGGA000
  Total vector size (bp): 5029
  Vector type: GreenGate (GG) Entry Vector
Growth in bacteria
  Bacterial resistance: Ampicillin, 100 μg/mL
  Growth temperature: 37°C
  Growth strain: DH5alpha
  Copy number: High Copy
Gene/Insert
  Gene/Insert name: PATHOGENESIS-RELATED GENE 1 (alt names: PR1; AT2G14610)
  Species: A. thaliana (mustard weed)
  Insert size (bp): 2343
  Entrez Gene: PR1 (a.k.a. AT2G14610, ATPR1, PATHOGENESIS-RELATED GENE 1, PATHOGENESIS-RELATED PROTEIN 1, PR 1, T6B13.15, T6B13_15, pathogenesis-related gene 1)
Terms and licenses: Academic/Nonprofit Terms; Industry Terms: Not Available to Industry
Depositor comments: Please visit https://doi.org/10.1101/2022.12.20.521292 for bioRxiv preprint.
How to cite: pGG-PIP56 was a gift from Marc Somssich (Addgene plasmid # 196794 ; http://n2t.net/addgene:196794 ; RRID:Addgene_196794)
