[The description below was written by a language model from this plasmid's Addgene catalogue record and pLannotate feature annotations shown in this document.]
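Description:
pGG-PIP56 is a GreenGate entry vector built on the pGGA000 backbone, the module type that in the GreenGate Golden Gate cloning system conventionally carries the promoter element of a plant expression cassette. It is a small bacterial cloning plasmid of about 5 kb rather than a plant transformation vector in its own right. It is propagated in E. coli at high copy from a ColE1/pUC-type origin and selected with ampicillin through the β-lactamase gene and its native promoter. The remaining annotated backbone elements are typical leftovers of a pUC/pGEM-style cloning vector: a lacI fragment, CAP binding site, lac promoter and operator, a lacZα fragment, and short bom and rop remnants. None of these plays a role in the plant payload.

The insert is recorded as a 2,343 bp fragment from Arabidopsis thaliana PATHOGENESIS-RELATED GENE 1 (PR1, AT2G14610), and the stated purpose is that the plasmid contains the PR1 promoter. The automated feature table does not annotate this region, but the unannotated stretch between the flanking SP6 and T7 promoters is of a size consistent with the insert. PR1 is a widely used marker gene for salicylic acid-dependent defence signalling, so its promoter is commonly used to drive pathogen- or hormone-responsive expression. As an entry module, the promoter is meant to be combined by type IIS restriction-ligation with other GreenGate modules (tags, coding sequences or reporters, terminators, plant resistance cassettes) into a destination vector. The associated publication concerns mapping phytohormone response zones in Arabidopsis roots colonised by Fusarium oxysporum, which suggests use in transcriptional reporter constructs, although the record does not state which downstream modules it was paired with.
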