Features (pLannotate 1.2.2; 12 found; start..end, strand, type, name):
     96..200     +  promoter       AmpR promoter: bla
    201..1061    +  CDS            AmpR: β-lactamase; bla; confers resistance to ampicillin, carbenicillin, and related antibiotics
   1232..1820    +  rep_origin     ori: high-copy-number ColE1/pMB1/pBR322/pUC origin of replication
   2003..2095    +  CDS            lacI (fragment): lac repressor; lacI; The lac repressor binds to the lac operator to inhibit transcription in E. coli. This inhibition can be relieved by adding lactose or isopropyl-β-D-thiogalactopyranoside (IPTG).
   2108..2129    +  protein_bind   CAP binding site: CAP binding activates transcription in the presence of cAMP. E. coli catabolite activator protein
   2144..2174    +  promoter       lac promoter: promoter for the E. coli lac operon
   2182..2198    +  protein_bind   lac operator: The lac repressor binds to the lac operator to inhibit transcription in E. coli. This inhibition can be relieved by adding lactose or isopropyl-β-D-thiogalactopyranoside (IPTG). lac repressor encoded by lacI
   2212..2230    +  promoter       SP6 promoter: promoter for bacteriophage SP6 RNA polymerase
   4614..4632    -  promoter       T7 promoter: promoter for bacteriophage T7 RNA polymerase
   4634..4786    +  CDS            lacZα (fragment): LacZα fragment of β-galactosidase; lacZ fragment
   4792..4891    -  misc_feature   bom (fragment): basis of mobility region from pBR322
   4993..1       -  CDS            rop (fragment) (across the origin): Rop protein, which maintains plasmids at low copy number; rop
>Addgene plasmid #196794 | pGG-PIP56 | addgene full sequence | sequence record 396339 | Addgene NGS Result
GACGAAAGGGCCTCGTGATACGCCTATTTTTATAGGTTAATGTCATGATAATAATGGTTTCTTAGACGTC
AGGTGGCACTTTTCGGGGAAATGTGCGCGGAACCCCTATTTGTTTATTTTTCTAAATACATTCAAATATG
TATCCGCTCATGAGACAATAACCCTGATAAATGCTTCAATAATATTGAAAAAGGAAGAGTATGAGTATTC
AACATTTCCGTGTCGCCCTTATTCCCTTTTTTGCGGCATTTTGCCTTCCTGTTTTTGCTCACCCAGAAAC
GCTGGTGAAAGTAAAAGATGCTGAAGATCAGTTGGGTGCACGAGTGGGTTACATCGAACTGGATCTCAAC
AGCGGTAAGATCCTTGAGAGTTTTCGCCCCGAAGAACGTTTTCCAATGATGAGCACTTTTAAAGTTCTGC
TATGTGGCGCGGTATTATCCCGTATTGACGCCGGGCAAGAGCAACTCGGTCGCCGCATACACTATTCTCA
GAATGACTTGGTTGAGTACTCACCAGTCACAGAAAAGCATCTTACGGATGGCATGACAGTAAGAGAATTA
TGCAGTGCTGCCATAACCATGAGTGATAACACTGCGGCCAACTTACTTCTGACAACGATCGGAGGACCGA
AGGAGCTAACCGCTTTTTTGCACAACATGGGGGATCATGTAACTCGCCTTGATCGTTGGGAACCGGAGCT
GAATGAAGCCATACCAAACGACGAGCGTGACACCACGATGCCTGTAGCAATGGCAACAACGTTGCGCAAA
CTATTAACTGGCGAACTACTTACTCTAGCTTCCCGGCAACAATTAATAGACTGGATGGAGGCGGATAAAG
TTGCAGGACCACTTCTGCGCTCGGCCCTTCCGGCTGGCTGGTTTATTGCTGATAAATCTGGAGCCGGTGA
GCGTGGCTCTCGAGGTATCATTGCAGCACTGGGGCCAGATGGTAAGCCCTCCCGTATCGTAGTTATCTAC
ACGACGGGGAGTCAGGCAACTATGGATGAACGAAATAGACAGATCGCTGAGATAGGTGCCTCACTGATTA
AGCATTGGTAACTGTCAGACCAAGTTTACTCATATATACTTTAGATTGATTTAAAACTTCATTTTTAATT
TAAAAGGATCTAGGTGAAGATCCTTTTTGATAATCTCATGACCAAAATCCCTTAACGTGAGTTTTCGTTC
CACTGAGCGTCAGACCCCGTAGAAAAGATCAAAGGATCTTCTTGAGATCCTTTTTTTCTGCGCGTAATCT
GCTGCTTGCAAACAAAAAAACCACCGCTACCAGCGGTGGTTTGTTTGCCGGATCAAGAGCTACCAACTCT
TTTTCCGAAGGTAACTGGCTTCAGCAGAGCGCAGATACCAAATACTGTTCTTCTAGTGTAGCCGTAGTTA
GGCCACCACTTCAAGAACTCTGTAGCACCGCCTACATACCTCGCTCTGCTAATCCTGTTACCAGTGGCTG
CTGCCAGTGGCGATAAGTCGTGTCTTACCGGGTTGGACTCAAGACGATAGTTACCGGATAAGGCGCAGCG
GTCGGGCTGAACGGGGGGTTCGTGCACACAGCCCAGCTTGGAGCGAACGACCTACACCGAACTGAGATAC
CTACAGCGTGAGCTATGAGAAAGCGCCACGCTTCCCGAAGGGAGAAAGGCGGACAGGTATCCGGTAAGCG
GCAGGGTCGGAACAGGAGAGCGCACGAGGGAGCTTCCAGGGGGAAACGCCTGGTATCTTTATAGTCCTGT
CGGGTTTCGCCACCTCTGACTTGAGCGTCGATTTTTGTGATGCTCGTCAGGGGGGCGGAGCCTATGGAAA
AACGCCAGCAACGCGGCCTTTTTACGGTTCCTGGCCTTTTGCTGGCCTTTTGCTCACATGTTCTTTCCTG
CGTTATCCCCTGATTCTGTGGATAACCGTATTACCGCCTTTGAGTGAGCTGATACCGCTCGCCGCAGCCG
AACGACCGAGCGCAGCGAGTCAGTGAGCGAGGAAGCGGAAGAGCGCCCAATACGCAAACCGCCTCTCCCC
GCGCGTTGGCCGATTCATTAATGCAGCTGGCACGACAGGTTTCCCGACTGGAAAGCGGGCAGTGAGCGCA
ACGCAATTAATGTGAGTTAGCTCACTCATTAGGCACCCCAGGCTTTACACTTTATGCTTCCGGCTCGTAT
GTTGTGTGGAATTGTGAGCGGATAACAATTTCACACGAGCTATTTAGGTGACACTATAGAAGTGAAGCTT
GGTCTCAACCTATATATAACGATCATTGATTAGTATATATACATATTGTATTGTGTGTTTAAAGTAAATT
GTGTCCTATACAAAGAATATCTTTGTGGAGAAGCAAAGAGAATACATACTTACGTAGGAATCTTTTTGTT
TTCTTTTTTCAAAACGTAAGAATGTTTGCTTCCTTACAATTCATACTTATTAACTTACATATTATGTTTT
CTTTTAAATATTAAAAATAACTAATTTTTATTAGGCAGCAAGTCATTTACAAAGTAAAAAATTTCTCCAT
GCATGTAACCTTCATTTATCATTCATTTTAGTTTGTAACTTTTTATTAGATTTTGATCAAGTTAACCGCT
AAAATCTCATTTTATCCGTTCGCATTAAAGTTAAATAGATTGCTGACATATTTTAAATCTAATAGAAAAT
GCCATCTGGCAAATAAACAACGGACACGATTTTAAACTAAATTTTACCAAAAAGAAAAAACTTATACGAC
TTTTCTTGCTTAGAAGTCTTTGCATTGTTAATAGATTGTTGAAAAGGTTTATTCATTACTTTCATGCAGA
GAGATAACATATCATCGCGTGGGGATTTATTCAATCCAAAGAAAAGCTTCCAAAAACTGACTTTGCTTCA
TGAAACACTCACTCTAATTTGCTTCATCAATCTTAGGACTGACTTTTCCAAATCAATATGCGAACTATCT
TCTAATTTACATTGGTTTCGTGTTTTTTCGAAAGGAGACAACTATCTTTTTAAAAGCTTTTCTATAGTGT
GATGACAAAAAAAAAATGTAATTGTTAGTTGCAAAAGAAAAGTACAATAGTCTTTTCTAGTTTTGAGAGT
TTAAGGTTTATGATCGGAACTTAGAGTTTAAATTTAAACTATTTTGTTAATTTTTGGACTGATAACAGTT
TTTTTTTGAAAATATTGAAACGTTGTTTACCTAATGTAACATGTTATTCTACTTAAATTACTTTATATTT
TAATAACATATAATATTGAATAGGATATCATAGGATATTATTACGTAATAATATCCTATGGTGTCATTTT
ATAAGTTAGCACAAGCTTGTTTTAACTTATAAAATGATTCTCCCTCCATATAAAAAAGTTTGATTTTATA
GAATGTTTATACCGATTAAAAAAATAATAATGCTTAGTTATAAATTACTATTTATTCATGCTAAACTATT
TCTCGTAACTATTAACCAATAGTAATTCATCAAATTTTAAAATTCTCAATTAATTGATTCTTGAAATTCA
TAACCTTTTAATATTGATTGATAAAAATATACATAAACTCAATCTTTTTAATACAAAAAAACTTTAAAAA
ATCAATTTTTCTGATTCGGAGGGAGTATATGTTATTGCTTAGAATCACAGATTCATATCAGGATTGGAAA
ATTTTAAAGCCAGTGCATATCAGTAGTCAAAATTGGTAAATGATATACGAAGGCGGTACAAAATTAGGTA
TACTGAAGATAGAAGAACACAAAAGTAGATCGGTCACCTAGAGTTTTTCAATTTAAACTGCGTATTAGTG
TTTGGAAAAAAAAAACAAAGTGTATACAATGTCAATCGGTGATCTTTTTTTTTTTTTTTTTTTTTTTTTT
TTTTTTTTGGATAAATCTCAATGGGTGATCTATTGACTGTTTCTCTACGTCACTATTTTACTTACGTCAT
AGATGTGGCGGCATATATTCTTCAGGACTTTTCAGCCATAGGCAAGAGTGATAGAGATACTCATATGCAT
GAAACACTAAGAAACAAATAATTCTTGACTTTTTTTCTTTTATTTGAAAATTGACTGTAGATATAAACTT
TTATTTTTTCTGACTGTAAATATAATCTTAATTGCCAAACTGTCCGATACGATTTTTCTGTATTATTTAC
AGGAAGATATCTTCAAAACATTTTGAATGAAGTAATATATGAAATTCAAATTTGAAATAGAAGACTTAAA
TTAGAATCATGAAGAAAAAAAAAACACAAAACAACTGAATGACATGAAACAACTATATACAATGTTTCTT
AATAAACTTCATTTAGGGTATACTTACATATATACTAAAAAAATATATCAACAATGGCAAAGCTACCGAT
ACGAAACAATATTAGGAAAAATGTGTGTAAGGACAAGATTGACAAAAAAATAGTTACGAAAACAACTTCT
ATTCATTTGGACAATTGCAATGAATATTACTAAAATACTCACACATGGACCATGTATTTACAAAAACGTG
AGATCTATAGTTAACAAAAAAAAAAAGAAAAAAATAGTTTTCAAATCTCTATATAAGCGATGTTTACGAA
CCCCAAAATCATAACACAACAATAACCATTATCAACTTAGAAAACATGAGACCGAATTCTCGCCCTATAG
TGAGTCGTATTACCTGGCCGTCGTTTTACAACGTCGTGACTGGGAAAACCCTGGCGTTACCCAACTTAAT
CGCCTTGCAGCACATCCCCCTTTCGCCAGCTGGCGTAATAGCGAAGAGGCCCGCACCGATCGCCCTTCCC
AACAGTTGCGCAGCCTGAATGGCGAATGGCGCCTGATGCGGTATTTTCTCCTTACGCATCTGTGCGGTAT
TTCACACCGCATATGGTGCACTCTCAGTACAATCTGCTCTGATGCCGCATAGTTAAGCCAGCCCCGACAC
CCGCCAACACCCGCTGACGCGCCCTGACGGGCTTGTCTGCTCCCGGCATCCGCTTACAGACAAGCTGTGA
CCGTCTCCGGGAGCTGCATGTGTCAGAGGTTTTCACCGTCATCACCGAAACGCGCGA
